Addgene plasmid #21305: pWZL Blasticidin human CCL5
Depositing lab: Bob Weinberg. Depositing organization: Whitehead Institute for Biomedical Research. Publication: Mesenchymal stem cells within tumour stroma promote breast cancer metastasis. Karnoub AE, Dash AB, Vo AP, Sullivan A, Brooks MW, Bell GW, Richardson AL, Polyak K, Tubo R, Weinberg RA. Nature. 2007 Oct 4. 449(7162):557-63. 10.1038/nature06188 PubMed 17914389.
Backbone
  Vector backbone: pWZL Blast
  Backbone size w/o insert (bp): 5100
  Vector type: Mammalian Expression, Retroviral
  Selectable markers: Blasticidin
Growth in bacteria
  Bacterial resistance: Ampicillin, 100 μg/mL
  Growth temperature: 37°C
  Growth strain: DH5alpha
  Copy number: High Copy
Gene/Insert
  Gene/Insert name: CCL5 (alt name: chemokine (C-C motif) ligand 5)
  Species: H. sapiens (human)
  Entrez Gene: CCL5 (a.k.a. D17S136E, RANTES, SCYA5, SIS-delta, SISd, TCP228, eoCP)
  Cloning method: Restriction Enzyme
  Sequencing primers: 5′ pBABE 5'
Terms and licenses: Academic/Nonprofit Terms; Industry Terms: Not Available to Industry
How to cite: pWZL Blasticidin human CCL5 was a gift from Bob Weinberg (Addgene plasmid # 21305)
