[The description below was written by a language model from this plasmid's Addgene catalogue record.]
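Description:
pWZL Blasticidin human CCL5 is a retroviral mammalian expression plasmid built on the pWZL Blast backbone (about 5.1 kb without insert), carrying the human chemokine gene CCL5, also known as RANTES. It is maintained in bacteria as a high-copy plasmid under ampicillin selection, and it provides blasticidin resistance for selecting transduced mammalian cells. The insert was introduced by restriction enzyme cloning, and the record lists a pBABE 5' primer for sequencing into the insert from the upstream side, consistent with the pBABE-like retroviral architecture of this vector family.

No feature table accompanies the record, so the promoter and regulatory elements are not explicitly stated. In general, pWZL-type vectors are Moloney murine leukaemia virus-derived constructs in which the long terminal repeats flank a packaging signal, the gene of interest and the drug marker; the 5' LTR typically drives transcription of the insert, with the resistance gene expressed from the same transcript by way of an internal ribosome entry site. These details should be treated as typical of the backbone rather than confirmed for this plasmid. When introduced into a suitable packaging cell line, such a vector yields replication-defective retroviral particles that integrate stably into dividing target cells.

The construct is suited to generating cell populations with stable, enforced expression of secreted human CCL5 after blasticidin selection. The associated publication concerns how mesenchymal stem cells in the tumour stroma promote breast cancer metastasis, suggesting it was used to examine CCL5 signalling in that context, although the record does not describe the specific experiments.
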