>Addgene plasmid #21305 | pWZL Blasticidin human CCL5 | addgene partial sequence | sequence record 27073 | 21305 with IRES-R
CCGGATTGGTCGACTAGATCTTCAATTGTTTTACGTATCTCGAGCTAGCTCATCTCCAAAGAGTTGATGT
ACTCCCGAACCCATTTCTTCTCTGGGTTGGCACACACTTGGCGGTTCTTTCGGGTGACAAAGACGACTGC
TGGGTTGGAGCACTTGCCACTGGTGTAGAAATACTCCTTGATGTGGGCACGGGGCAGTGGGCGGGCAATG
TAGGCAAAGCAGCAGGGTGTGGTGTCCGAGGAATATGGGGAGGCAGATGCAGGAGCGCAGAGGGCAGTAG
CAATGAGGATGACAGCGAGGGCTGCCGCGGAGACCTTCATGGATCCGCTCGAGCTAGCTCATCTCCAAAG
AGTTGATGTACTCCCGAACCCATTTCTTCTCTGGGTTGGCACACACTTGGCGGTTCTTTCGGGTGACAAA
GACGACTGCTGGGTTGGAGCACTTGCCACTGGTGTAGAAATACTCCTTGATGTGGGCACGGGGCAGTGGG
CGGGCAATGTAGGCAAAGCAGCAGGGTGTGGTGTCCGAGGAATATGGGGAGGCAGATGCAGGAGCGCAGA
GGGCAGTAGCAATGAGGATGACAGCGAGGGCTGCCGCGGAGACCTTCATGGATCCGGCCGGCGCCTAGAG
AAGGAGTGAGGGCTGGATAAAGGGAGGATCGAGGCGGGGTCGAACGAGGAGGTTCAAGGGGGAGAGACGG
GGCGGATGGAGGAAGAGGAGGCGGAGGCTTAGGGTGTACAAAGGGCTTGACCCAGGGAGGGGGGTCAAAA
GCCAANGCTTCCCAGGTCACGATGTANGGGGACCTGGG
