>Addgene plasmid #21305 | pWZL Blasticidin human CCL5 | addgene partial sequence | sequence record 97210 | IRES-F 5'-TGGCTCTCCTCAAGCGTATT-3'
TGAAGGATGCCCAGAAGGTACCCCATTGTATGGGATCTGATCTGGGGCCTCGGTGCACATGCTTTACATG
TGTTTAGTCGAGGTTAAAAAACGTCTAGGCCCCCCGAACCACGGGGACGTGGTTTTCCTTTGAAAAACAC
GATGATAATACCATGAAAACATTTAACATTTCTCAACAGGATCTAGAATTAGTAGAAGTAGCGACAGAGA
AGATTACAATGCTTTATGAGGATAATAAACATCATGTGGGAGCGGCAATTCGTACGAAAACAGGAGAAAT
CATTTCGGCAGTACATATTGAAGCGTATATAGGACGAGTAACTGTTTGTGCAGAAGCCATTGCGATTGGT
AGTGCAGTTTCGAATGGACAAAAGGATTTTGACACGATTGTAGCTGTTAGACACCCTTATTCTGACGAAG
TAGATAGAAGTATTCGAGTGGTAAGTCCTTGTGGTATGTGTAGGGAGTTGATTTCAGACTATGCACCAGA
TTGTTTTGTGTTAATAGAAATGAATGGCAAGTTAGTCAAAACTACGATTGAAGAACTCATTCCACTCAAA
TATACCCGAAATTAAAAGTTTTACCATACCAAGCTCATCGATAAAATAAAAGATTTTATTTAGTCTCCAG
AAAAAGGGGGGAATGAAAGACCCCACCTGTAGGTTTGGCAAGCTAGCTTAAGTAACGCCATTTTGCAAGG
CATGGAAAAATACATAACTGAGAATAGAGAAGTTCAGATCAAGGTCAGGAACAGATGGAACAGCTGAATA
TGGGCCAAACAGGATATCTGTGGTAAGCAGTTCCTGCCCCGGCTCAGGGCCAAGAACAGATGGAACAGCT
GAATATGGGCCAAACAGGATATCTGTGGTAAGCAGTTCCTGCCCCGGCTCAGGGCCAAGAACAGATGGTC
CCCAGATGCGGTCCAGCCCTCAGCAGTTTCTAGAGAACCATCAGATGTTTCCAGGGTGCCCCAAGGACCT
GAAATGACCCTGTGCCTTATTTGAACTAACCAATCAGTTCGCTTCTCGCTTCTGTTCGCGCGCTTCTGCT
CCCCGAGCTCAATAAAAGAGCCCACAACCC
